Addgene plasmid #80647: pQLinkHD-SYNZIP1
Purpose: Encodes the synthetic coiled coil peptide SYNZIP1
Depositing lab: Amy Keating. Depositing organization: Massachusetts Institute of Technology. Publication: SYNZIP protein interaction toolbox: in vitro and in vivo specifications of heterospecific coiled-coil interaction domains. Thompson KE, Bashor CJ, Lim WA, Keating AE. ACS Synth Biol. 2012 Apr 20;1(4):118-29. 10.1021/sb200015u PubMed 22558529.
Backbone
  Vector backbone: pQE-2
  Backbone manufacturer: Qiagen
  Backbone size w/o insert (bp): 4892
  Vector type: Bacterial Expression
Growth in bacteria
  Bacterial resistance: Ampicillin, 100 μg/mL
  Growth temperature: 37°C
  Growth strain: DH5alpha
  Copy number: Unknown
Gene/Insert
  Gene/Insert name: SYNZIP1
  Species: Synthetic
  Insert size (bp): 144
  Tag / fusion protein: 6xHis (N terminal on insert)
  Cloning method: Gateway Cloning
  Sequencing primers: 5′ pQE65, TGAGCGGATAACAATTTCACACAG; 3′ pQE276, GGCAACCGAGCGTTCTGAAC
Terms and licenses: Academic/Nonprofit Terms; Industry Terms: Not Available to Industry
Depositor comments: Addgene's NGS results indicate that two copies of SYNZIP1 are present in this plasmid. This plasmid also contains CmR and KanR resistance genes for which functionality not been tested.
How to cite: pQLinkHD-SYNZIP1 was a gift from Amy Keating (Addgene plasmid # 80647 ; http://n2t.net/addgene:80647 ; RRID:Addgene_80647)
