[The description below was written by a language model from this plasmid's Addgene catalogue record and pLannotate feature annotations shown in this document.]
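Description:
pQLinkHD-SYNZIP1 is a bacterial expression plasmid built on a Qiagen pQE-2-derived pQLink backbone and made by Gateway cloning. It encodes SYNZIP1, a synthetic 144 bp coiled-coil peptide from a set of designed heterospecific interaction domains. The annotated expression unit consists of a phage T5 promoter with an embedded lac operator plus a second lac operator, followed by an N-terminal histidine tag (annotated as seven residues, catalogued as 6xHis) and an attB1 site that leads into the insert. A lambda t0 terminator lies beyond an attB2 site. A full-length lacI gene driven by the lacIq promoter supplies repressor, so transcription by E. coli RNA polymerase is held off until IPTG is added. The plasmid is selected with ampicillin through the bla gene and replicates from a ColE1/pUC-type origin.

The sequenced record (7,772 nt) is considerably larger than the stated backbone plus insert, and it does not look like a simple LR product. It carries two ColE1-type origins, a kanamycin resistance gene, a chloramphenicol acetyltransferase gene, and attL1 and attL2 sites alongside the attB1 and attB2 sites. It also contains a T7 promoter, rrnB terminators, and fragments of lacZα, rop, lacI and an RSF origin. One plausible reading is that a Gateway entry-vector backbone has been retained as a co-integrate. This would fit the depositor's note that sequencing detected two copies of SYNZIP1 and that the CmR and KanR genes are present but untested. The SYNZIP1 coding sequence itself is not annotated in the feature table. The construct is intended for producing His-tagged SYNZIP1 peptide in E. coli, for example for purification and characterisation of coiled-coil pairing.
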