Features (pLannotate 1.2.2; 28 found; start..end, strand, type, name):
     65..198     +  rep_origin     RSF ori (fragment): Plasmids containing the RSF 1030 origin of replication can be propagated in E. coli cells that contain additional plasmids with compatible origins.
    200..292     +  CDS            lacI (fragment): lac repressor; lacI; The lac repressor binds to the lac operator to inhibit transcription in E. coli. This inhibition can be relieved by adding lactose or isopropyl-β-D-thiogalactopyranoside (IPTG).
    347..374     -  terminator     rrnB T2 terminator: transcription terminator T2 from the E. coli rrnB gene
    506..549     +  terminator     rrnB T1 terminator: Escherichia coli rrnB; transcription terminator T1 from the E. coli rrnB gene
    596..632     -  CDS            lacZα (fragment): LacZα fragment of β-galactosidase; lacZ fragment
    648..747     +  protein_bind   attL1: mutant version of attL; recombination site for the Gateway® LR reaction LR Clonase™
    940..964     -  protein_bind   attB2: mutant version of attB; recombination site for the Gateway® BP reaction BP Clonase™
    986..1080    +  terminator     lambda t0 terminator: transcription terminator from phage lambda
   1145..1173    +  promoter       cat promoter (fragment): promoter of the E. coli cat gene encoding chloramphenicol acetyltransferase
   1174..1830    +  CDS            cat: CAT_ECOLX - Experimental evidence at protein level: Swiss-Prot protein existence level 1. This enzyme is an effector of chloramphenicol resistance in bacteria. From Escherichia coli. This protein is used as a marker in many commonly used cloning vectors, such as pACYC184.
   1898..1984    +  terminator     rrnB T1 terminator: Escherichia coli rrnB; transcription terminator T1 from the E. coli rrnB gene
   2007..2024    -  promoter       tet promoter (fragment): E. coli promoter for tetracycline efflux protein gene
   2043..2064    -  protein_bind   CAP binding site: CAP binding activates transcription in the presence of cAMP. E. coli catabolite activator protein
   2077..3159    -  CDS            lacI: lac repressor; lacI; The lac repressor binds to the lac operator to inhibit transcription in E. coli. This inhibition can be relieved by adding lactose or isopropyl-β-D-thiogalactopyranoside (IPTG).
   3160..3237    -  promoter       lacIq promoter: lacI (mutant); In the lacIq allele, a single base change in the promoter boosts expression of the lacI gene about 10-fold.
   3286..3327    +  CDS            rop (fragment): Rop protein, which maintains plasmids at low copy number; rop
   3429..3569    +  misc_feature   bom: basis of mobility region from pBR322
   3755..4343    -  rep_origin     ori: high-copy-number ColE1/pMB1/pBR322/pUC origin of replication
   4490..5299    -  CDS            KanR: aminoglycoside phosphotransferase; aph(3')-Ia; confers resistance to kanamycin in bacteria or G418 (Geneticin®) in eukaryotes
   5433..5451    +  promoter       T7 promoter: promoter for bacteriophage T7 RNA polymerase
   5469..5568    +  protein_bind   attL2: mutant version of attL; recombination site for the Gateway® LR reaction LR Clonase™
   5761..5785    -  protein_bind   attB1: mutant version of attB; recombination site for the Gateway® BP reaction BP Clonase™
   5798..5818    -  CDS            7xHis: 6xHis affinity tag
   5861..5877    -  protein_bind   lac operator: The lac repressor binds to the lac operator to inhibit transcription in E. coli. This inhibition can be relieved by adding lactose or isopropyl-β-D-thiogalactopyranoside (IPTG). lac repressor encoded by lacI
   5885..5929    -  promoter       T5 promoter: bacteriophage T5 promoter for E. coli RNA polymerase, with embedded lac operator
   6065..6169    +  promoter       AmpR promoter: bla
   6170..7030    +  CDS            AmpR: β-lactamase; bla; confers resistance to ampicillin, carbenicillin, and related antibiotics
   7201..17      +  rep_origin     ori (across the origin): high-copy-number ColE1/pMB1/pBR322/pUC origin of replication
>Addgene plasmid #80647 | pQLinkHD-SYNZIP1 | addgene full sequence | sequence record 174011 | Addgene NGS Result
GGCGGAGCCTATGGAAAAACGCCAGCAACGCGGCCTTTTTACGGTTCCTGGCCTTTTGCTGGCCTTTTGC
TCACATGTTCTTTCCTGCGTTATCCCCTGATTCTGTGGATAACCGTATTACCGCCTTTGAGTGAGCTGAT
ACCGCTCGCCGCAGCCGAACGACCGAGCGCAGCGAGTCAGTGAGCGAGGAAGCGGAAGAGCGCCCAATAC
GCAAACCGCCTCTCCCCGCGCGTTGGCCGATTCATTAATGCAGCTGGCACGACAGGTTTCCCGACTGGAA
AGCGGGCAGTGAGCGCAACGCAATTAATACGCGTACCGCTAGCCAGGAAGAGTTTGTAGAAACGCAAAAA
GGCCATCCGTCAGGATGGCCTTCTGCTTAGTTTGATGCCTGGCAGTTTATGGCGGGCGTCCTGCCCGCCA
CCCTCCGGGCCGTTGCTTCACAACGTTCAAATCCGCTCCCGGCGGATTTGTCCTACTCAGGAGAGCGTTC
ACCGACAAACAACAGATAAAACGAAAGGCCCAGTCTTCCGACTGAGCCTTTCGTTTTATTTGATGCCTGG
CAGTTCCCTACTCTCGCGTTAACGCTAGCATGGATGTTTTCCCAGTCACGACGTTGTAAAACGACGGCCA
GTCTTAAGCTCGGGCCCCAAATAATGATTTTATTTTGACTGATAGTGACCTGTTCGTTGCAACAAATTGA
TGAGCAATGCTTTTTTATAATGCCAACTTTGTACAAAAAAGCAGGCTCCGCGGCCGCCCCCTTCACCATG
GGA
[141 nt withheld, positions 774-914]
GAATGATAAAAGGGTGGGCGCGCCGACCCAGCTTTCTTGTACAAAGTGGTAAGCTTAATTAGCTGAGCTT
GGACTCCTGTTGATAGATCCAGTAATGACCTCAGAACTCCATCTGGATTTGTTCAGAACGCTCGGTTGCC
GCCGGGCGTTTTTTATTGGTGAGAATCCAAGTAACAACACCATTTAAATGGAGTGGTTACAAATGGAGTG
GTTAATTAAGGCTAGCTTGGCGAGATTTTCAGGAGCTAAGGAAGCTAAAATGGAGAAAAAAATCACTGGA
TATACCACCGTTGATATATCCCAATGGCATCGTAAAGAACATTTTGAGGCATTTCAGTCAGTTGCTCAAT
GTACCTATAACCAGACCGTTCAGCTGGATATTACGGCCTTTTTAAAGACCGTAAAGAAAAATAAGCACAA
GTTTTATCCGGCCTTTATTCACATTCTTGCCCGCCTGATGAATGCTCATCCGGAATTTCGTATGGCAATG
AAAGACGGTGAGCTGGTGATATGGGATAGTGTTCACCCTTGTTACACCGTTTTCCATGAGCAAACTGAAA
CGTTTTCATCGCTCTGGAGTGAATACCACGACGATTTCCGGCAGTTTCTACACATATATTCGCAAGATGT
GGCGTGTTACGGTGAAAACCTGGCCTATTTCCCTAAAGGGTTTATTGAGAATATGTTTTTCGTCTCAGCC
AATCCCTGGGTGAGTTTCACCAGTTTTGATTTAAACGTGGCCAATATGGACAACTTCTTCGCCCCCGTTT
TCACCATGGGCAAATATTATACGCAAGGCGACAAGGTGCTGATGCCGCTGGCGATTCAGGTTCATCATGC
CGTTTGTGATGGCTTCCATGTCGGCAGAATGCTTAATGAATTACAACAGTACTGCGATGAGTGGCAGGGC
GGGGCGTAATTTTTTTAAGGCAGTTATTGGTGCCCTTAAACGCCTGGGGTAATGACTCTCTAGCTTGAGG
CATCAAATAAAACGAAAGGCTCAGTCGAAAGACTGGGCCTTTCGTTTTATCTGTTGTTTGTCGGTGAACG
CTCTCCTGAGTAGGACAAATCCGCCCTCTAGATTACGTGCAGTCGATGATAAGCTGTCAAACATGAGAAT
TGTGCCTAATGAGTGAGCTAACTTACATTAATTGCGTTGCGCTCACTGCCCGCTTTCCAGTCGGGAAACC
TGTCGTGCCAGCTGCATTAATGAATCGGCCAACGCGCGGGGAGAGGCGGTTTGCGTATTGGGCGCCAGGG
TGGTTTTTCTTTTCACCAGTGAGACGGGCAACAGCTGATTGCCCTTCACCGCCTGGCCCTGAGAGAGTTG
CAGCAAGCGGTCCACGCTGGTTTGCCCCAGCAGGCGAAAATCCTGTTTGATGGTGGTTAACGGCGGGATA
TAACATGAGCTGTCTTCGGTATCGTCGTATCCCACTACCGAGATATCCGCACCAACGCGCAGCCCGGACT
CGGTAATGGCGCGCATTGCGCCCAGCGCCATCTGATCGTTGGCAACCAGCATCGCAGTGGGAACGATGCC
CTCATTCAGCATTTGCATGGTTTGTTGAAAACCGGACATGGCACTCCAGTCGCCTTCCCGTTCCGCTATC
GGCTGAATTTGATTGCGAGTGAGATATTTATGCCAGCCAGCCAGACGCAGACGCGCCGAGACAGAACTTA
ATGGGCCCGCTAACAGCGCGATTTGCTGGTGACCCAATGCGACCAGATGCTCCACGCCCAGTCGCGTACC
GTCTTCATGGGAGAAAATAATACTGTTGATGGGTGTCTGGTCAGAGACATCAAGAAATAACGCCGGAACA
TTAGTGCAGGCAGCTTCCACAGCAATGGCATCCTGGTCATCCAGCGGATAGTTAATGATCAGCCCACTGA
CGCGTTGCGCGAGAAGATTGTGCACCGCCGCTTTACAGGCTTCGACGCCGCTTCGTTCTACCATCGACAC
CACCACGCTGGCACCCAGTTGATCGGCGCGAGATTTAATCGCCGCGACAATTTGCGACGGCGCGTGCAGG
GCCAGACTGGAGGTGGCAACGCCAATCAGCAACGACTGTTTGCCCGCCAGTTGTTGTGCCACGCGGTTGG
GAATGTAATTCAGCTCCGCCATCGCCGCTTCCACTTTTTCCCGCGTTTTCGCAGAAACGTGGCTGGCCTG
GTTCACCACGCGGGAAACGGTCTGATAAGAGACACCGGCATACTCTGCGACATCGTATAACGTTACTGGT
TTCACATTCACCACCCTGAATTGACTCTCTTCCGGGCGCTATCATGCCATACCGCGAAAGGTTTTGCACC
ATTCGATGGTGTCGGAATTTCGGGCAGCGTTGGGTCCTGGCCACGGGTGCGCATGATCTAGAGCTGCCTC
GCGCGTTTCGGTGATGACGGTGAAAACCTCTGACACATGCAGCTCCCGGAGACGGTCACAGCTTGTCTGT
AAGCGGATGCCGGGAGCAGACAAGCCCGTCAGGGCGCGTCAGCGGGTGTTGGCGGGTGTCGGGGCGCAGC
CATGACCCAGTCACGTAGCGATAGCGGAGTGTATACTGGCTTAACTATGCGGCATCAGAGCAGATTGTAC
TGAGAGTGCACCACATGCGGTGTGAAATACCGCACAGATGCGTAAGGAGAAAATACCGCATCAGGCGCTC
TTCCGCTTCCTCGCTCACTGACTCGCTGCGCTCGGTCGTTCGGCTGCGGCGAGCGGTATCAGCTCACTCA
AAGGCGGTAATACGGTTATCCACAGAATCAGGGGATAACGCAGGAAAGAACATGTGAGCAAAAGGCCAGC
AAAAGGCCAGGAACCGTAAAAAGGCCGCGTTGCTGGCGTTTTTCCATAGGCTCCGCCCCCCTGACGAGCA
TCACAAAAATCGACGCTCAAGTCAGAGGTGGCGAAACCCGACAGGACTATAAAGATACCAGGCGTTTCCC
CCTGGAAGCTCCCTCGTGCGCTCTCCTGTTCCGACCCTGCCGCTTACCGGATACCTGTCCGCCTTTCTCC
CTTCGGGAAGCGTGGCGCTTTCTCATAGCTCACGCTGTAGGTATCTCAGTTCGGTGTAGGTCGTTCGCTC
CAAGCTGGGCTGTGTGCACGAACCCCCCGTTCAGCCCGACCGCTGCGCCTTATCCGGTAACTATCGTCTT
GAGTCCAACCCGGTAAGACACGACTTATCGCCACTGGCAGCAGCCACTGGTAACAGGATTAGCAGAGCGA
GGTATGTAGGCGGTGCTACAGAGTTCTTGAAGTGGTGGCCTAACTACGGCTACACTAGAAGAACAGTATT
TGGTATCTGCGCTCTGCTGAAGCCAGTTACCTTCGGAAAAAGAGTTGGTAGCTCTTGATCCGGCAAACAA
ACCACCGCTGGTAGCGGTGGTTTTTTTGTTTGCAAGCAGCAGATTACGCGCAGAAAAAAAGGATCTCAAG
AAGATCCTTTGATCTTTTCTACGGGGTCTGACGCTCAGTGGAACGACGCGTAACTCACGTTAAGGGATTT
TGGTCATGAGCTTGCGCCGTCCCGTCAAGTCAGCGTAATGCTCTGCCAGTGTTACAACCAATTAACCAAT
TCTGATTAGAAAAACTCATCGAGCATCAAATGAAACTGCAATTTATTCATATCAGGATTATCAATACCAT
ATTTTTGAAAAAGCCGTTTCTGTAATGAAGGAGAAAACTCACCGAGGCAGTTCCATAGGATGGCAAGATC
CTGGTATCGGTCTGCGATTCCGACTCGTCCAACATCAATACAACCTATTAATTTCCCCTCGTCAAAAATA
AGGTTATCAAGTGAGAAATCACCATGAGTGACGACTGAATCCGGTGAGAATGGCAAAAGTTTATGCATTT
CTTTCCAGACTTGTTCAACAGGCCAGCCATTACGCTCGTCATCAAAATCACTCGCATCAACCAAACCGTT
ATTCATTCGTGATTGCGCCTGAGCGAGACGAAATACGCGATCGCTGTTAAAAGGACAATTACAAACAGGA
ATCGAATGCAACCGGCGCAGGAACACTGCCAGCGCATCAACAATATTTTCACCTGAATCAGGATATTCTT
CTAATACCTGGAATGCTGTTTTTCCGGGGATCGCAGTGGTGAGTAACCATGCATCATCAGGAGTACGGAT
AAAATGCTTGATGGTCGGAAGAGGCATAAATTCCGTCAGCCAGTTTAGTCTGACCATCTCATCTGTAACA
TCATTGGCAACGCTACCTTTGCCATGTTTCAGAAACAACTCTGGCGCATCGGGCTTCCCATACAAGCGAT
AGATTGTCGCACCTGATTGCCCGACATTATCGCGAGCCCATTTATACCCATATAAATCAGCATCCATGTT
GGAATTTAATCGCGGCCTCGACGTTTCCCGTTGAATATGGCTCATAACACCCCTTGTATTACTGTTTATG
TAAGCAGACAGTTTTATTGTTCATGATGATATATTTTTATCTTGTGCAATGTAACATCAGAGATTTTGAG
ACACGGGCCAGAGCTGCCAGGAAACAGCTATGACCATGTAATACGACTCACTATAGGGGATATCAGCTGG
ATGGCAAATAATGATTTTATTTTGACTGATAGTGACCTGTTCGTTGCAACAAATTGATAAGCAATGCTTT
CTTATAATGCCAACTTTGTACAAGAAAGCTGGGTCGGCGCGCCCACCCTTTTATCATTC
[141 nt withheld, positions 5594-5734]
TCCCATGGTGAAGGGGGCGGCCGCGGAGCCTGCTTTTTTGTACAAACTTGTACCTGCAGCACCATGGTGA
TGGTGATGGTGATGTTTCATAGTTAATTTCTCCTCTTTAATGAATTCTGTGTGAAATTGTTATCCGCTCA
CAATTGAATCTATTATAATTGTTATCCGCTCACAAAGCAAATAAATTTTTTATGATTTCTCGACAAATGG
TGTTGTTAATTAAGCTCGAGGTGAAGACGAAAGGGCCTCGTGATACGCCTATTTTTATAGGTTAATGTCA
TGATAATAATGGTTTCTTAGACGTCAGGTGGCACTTTTCGGGGAAATGTGCGCGGAACCCCTATTTGTTT
ATTTTTCTAAATACATTCAAATATGTATCCGCTCATGAGACAATAACCCTGATAAATGCTTCAATAATAT
TGAAAAAGGAAGAGTATGAGTATTCAACATTTCCGTGTCGCCCTTATTCCCTTTTTTGCGGCATTTTGCC
TTCCTGTTTTTGCTCACCCAGAAACGCTGGTGAAAGTAAAAGATGCTGAAGATCAGTTGGGTGCACGAGT
GGGTTACATCGAACTGGATCTCAACAGCGGTAAGATCCTTGAGAGTTTTCGCCCCGAAGAACGTTTTCCA
ATGATGAGCACTTTTAAAGTTCTGCTATGTGGCGCGGTATTATCCCGTATTGACGCCGGGCAAGAGCAAC
TCGGTCGCCGCATACACTATTCTCAGAATGACTTGGTTGAGTACTCACCAGTCACAGAAAAGCATCTTAC
GGATGGCATGACAGTAAGAGAATTATGCAGTGCTGCCATAACCATGAGTGATAACACTGCGGCCAACTTA
CTTCTGACAACGATCGGAGGACCGAAGGAGCTAACCGCTTTTTTGCACAACATGGGGGATCATGTAACTC
GCCTTGATCGTTGGGAACCGGAGCTGAATGAAGCCATACCAAACGACGAGCGTGACACCACGATGCCTGT
AGCAATGGCAACAACGTTGCGCAAACTATTAACTGGCGAACTACTTACTCTAGCTTCCCGGCAACAATTA
ATAGACTGGATGGAGGCGGATAAAGTTGCAGGACCACTTCTGCGCTCGGCCCTTCCGGCTGGCTGGTTTA
TTGCTGATAAATCTGGAGCCGGTGAGCGTGGGTCTCGCGGTATCATTGCAGCACTGGGGCCAGATGGTAA
GCCCTCCCGTATCGTAGTTATCTACACGACGGGGAGTCAGGCAACTATGGATGAACGAAATAGACAGATC
GCTGAGATAGGTGCCTCACTGATTAAGCATTGGTAACTGTCAGACCAAGTTTACTCATATATACTTTAGA
TTGATTTAAAACTTCATTTTTAATTTAAAAGGATCTAGGTGAAGATCCTTTTTGATAATCTCATGACCAA
AATCCCTTAACGTGAGTTTTCGTTCCACTGAGCGTCAGACCCCGTAGAAAAGATCAAAGGATCTTCTTGA
GATCCTTTTTTTCTGCGCGTAATCTGCTGCTTGCAAACAAAAAAACCACCGCTACCAGCGGTGGTTTGTT
TGCCGGATCAAGAGCTACCAACTCTTTTTCCGAAGGTAACTGGCTTCAGCAGAGCGCAGATACCAAATAC
TGTCCTTCTAGTGTAGCCGTAGTTAGGCCACCACTTCAAGAACTCTGTAGCACCGCCTACATACCTCGCT
CTGCTAATCCTGTTACCAGTGGCTGCTGCCAGTGGCGATAAGTCGTGTCTTACCGGGTTGGACTCAAGAC
GATAGTTACCGGATAAGGCGCAGCGGTCGGGCTGAACGGGGGGTTCGTGCACACAGCCCAGCTTGGAGCG
AACGACCTACACCGAACTGAGATACCTACAGCGTGAGCTATGAGAAAGCGCCACGCTTCCCGAAGGGAGA
AAGGCGGACAGGTATCCGGTAAGCGGCAGGGTCGGAACAGGAGAGCGCACGAGGGAGCTTCCAGGGGGAA
ACGCCTGGTATCTTTATAGTCCTGTCGGGTTTCGCCACCTCTGACTTGAGCGTCGATTTTTGTGATGCTC
GTCAGGGG
