>Addgene plasmid #80647 | pQLinkHD-SYNZIP1 | depositor partial sequence | sequence record 152010 | SYNZIP1
[138 nt withheld, positions 1-138]
GAATGATAA
