>Addgene plasmid #80647 | pQLinkHD-SYNZIP1 | addgene partial sequence | sequence record 164364 | pBRforEco 5'-AATAGGCGTATCACGAGGC-3'
ACACCATTTGTCGAGAAATCATAAAAAATTTATTTGCTTTGTGAGCGGATAACAATTATAATAGATTCAA
TTGTGAGCGGATAACAATTTCACACAGAATTCATTAAAGAGGAGAAATTAACTATGAAACATCACCATCA
CCATCACCATGGTGCTGCAGGTACAAGTTTGTACAAAAAAGCAGGCTCCGCGGCCGCCCCCTTCACCATG
GGA
[141 nt withheld, positions 214-354]
GAATGATAAAAGGGTGGGCGCGCCGACCCAGCTTTCTTGTACAAAGTTGGCATTATAAGAAAGCATTGCT
TATCAATTTGTTGCAACGAACAGGTCACTATCAGTCAAAATAAAATCATTATTTGCCATCCAGCTGATAT
CCCCTATAGTGAGTCGTATTACATGGTCATAGCTGTTTCCTGGCAGCTCTGGCCCGTGTCTCAAAATCTC
TGATGTTACATTGCACAAGATAAAAATATATCATCATGAACAATAAAACTGTCTGCTTACATAAACAGTA
ATACAAGGGGTGTTATGAGCCATATTCAACGGGAAACGTCGAGGCCGCGATTAAATTCCAACATGGATGC
TGATTTATATGGGTATAAATGGGCTCGCGATAATGTCGGGCAATCAGGTGCGACAATCTATCGCTTGTAT
GGGAAGCCCGATGCGCCAGAGTTGTTTCTGAAACATGGCAAAGGTAGCGTTGCCAATGATGTTACAGATG
AGATGGTCAGACTAAACTGGCTGACGGAATTTATGCCTCTTCCGACCATCAAGCATTTTATCCGTACTCC
TGATGATGCATGGTTACTCACCACTGCGATCCCCGGAAAAACAGCATTCCAGGTATTAGAAGAATATCCT
GATTCAGGTGAAAATATTGTTGATGCGCTGGCAGTGTTCCTGC
