>Addgene plasmid #80647 | pQLinkHD-SYNZIP1 | addgene partial sequence | sequence record 164365 | T0term-R 5'-GCGGCAACCGAGCGTTC-3'
GTCATTACTGGATCTATCAACAGGAGTCCAAGCTCAGCTAATTAAGCTTACCACTTTGTACAAGAAAGCT
GGGTCGGCGCGCCCACCCTTTTATCATTC
[141 nt withheld, positions 100-240]
TCCCATGGTGAAGGGGGCGGCCGCGGAGCCTGCTTTTTTGTACAAAGTTGGCATTATAAAAAAGCATTGC
TCATCAATTTGTTGCAACGAACAGGTCACTATCAGTCAAAATAAAATCATTATTTGGGGCCCGAGCTTAA
GACTGGCCGTCGTTTTACAACGTCGTGACTGGGAAAACATCCATGCTAGCGTTAACGCGAGAGTAGGGAA
CTGCCAGGCATCAAATAAAACGAAAGGCTCAGTCGGAAGACTGGGCCTTTCGTTTTATCTGTTGTTTGTC
GGTGAACGCTCTCCTGAGTAGGACAAATCCGCCGGGAGCGGATTTGAACGTTGTGAAGCAACGGCCCGGA
GGGTGGCGG
