>Addgene plasmid #80647 | pQLinkHD-SYNZIP1 | addgene partial sequence | sequence record 167457 | pQE-F2 5'-CGGATAACAATTTCACACAG-3'
CATCACCATCACCATCACCATGGTGCTGCAGGTACAAGTTTGTACAAAAAAGCAGGCTCCGCGGCCGCCC
CCTTCACCATGGGA
[141 nt withheld, positions 85-225]
GAATGATAAAAGGGTGGGCGCGCCGACCCAGCTTTCTTGTACAAAGTTGGCATTATAAGAAAGCATTGCT
TATCAATTTGTTGCAACGAACAGGTCACTATCAGTCAAAATAAAATCATTATTTGCCATCCAGCTGATAT
CCCCTATAGTGAGTCGTATTACATGGTCATAGCTGTTTCCTGGCAGCTCTGGCCCGTGTCTCAAAATCTC
TGATGTTACATTGCACAAGATAAAAATATATCATCATGAACAATAAAACTGTCTGCTTACATAAACAGTA
ATACAAGGGGTGTTATGAGCCATATTCAACGGGAAACGTCGAGGCCGCGATTAAATTCCAACATGGATGC
TGATTTATATGGGTATAAATGGGCTCGCGATAATGTCGGGCAATCAGGTGCGACAATCTATCGCTTGTAT
GGGAAGCCCGATGCGCCAGAGTTGTTTCTGAAACATGGCAAAGGTAGCGTTGCCAATGATGTTACAGATG
AGATGGTCAGACTAAACTGGCTGACGGAATTTATGCCTCTTCCGACCATCAAGCATTTTATCCGTACTCC
TGATGATGCATGGTTACTCACCACTGCGATCCCCGGAAAAACAGCATTCCAGGTATTAGAAGAATATCCT
GATTCAGGTGAAAATATTGTTGATGCGCTGGCAGTGTTCCTGCGCCGGTTGCATTCGATTCCTGTTTGTA
ATTGTCCTTTTAACAGCGATCGCGTATTTCGTCTCGCTCAGGCGCAATCACGAATGAATAACGGTT
